>Addgene plasmid #193609 | pXPR_003 sgGPAA1 guide 2 | addgene full sequence | sequence record 380089 | Addgene NGS Result
TAACAAATTGGCTGTGGTATATAAAATTATTCATAATGATAGTAGGAGGCTTGGTAGGTTTAAGAATAGT
TTTTGCTGTACTTTCTATAGTGAATAGAGTTAGGCAGGGATATTCACCATTATCGTTTCAGACCCACCTC
CCAACCCCGAGGGGACCCAGAGAGGGCCTATTTCCCATGATTCCTTCATATTTGCATATACGATACAAGG
CTGTTAGAGAGATAATTAGAATTAATTTGACTGTAAACACAAAGATATTAGTACAAAATACGTGACGTAG
AAAGTAATAATTTCTTGGGTAGTTTGCAGTTTTAAAATTATGTTTTAAAATGGACTATCATATGCTTACC
GTAACTTGAAAGTATTTCGATTTCTTGGCTTTATATATCTTGTGGAAAGGACGAAACACCGCCTGGCTTG
AACGGACGATGGTTTTAGAGCTAGAAATAGCAAGTTAAAATAAGGCTAGTCCGTTATCAACTTGAAAAAG
TGGCACCGAGTCGGTGCTTTTTTAAGCTTGGCGTAACTAGATCTTGAGACAAATGGCAGTATTCATCCAC
AATTTTAAAAGAAAAGGGGGGATTGGGGGGTACAGTGCAGGGGAAAGAATAGTAGACATAATAGCAACAG
ACATACAAACTAAAGAATTACAAAAACAAATTACAAAAATTCAAAATTTTCGGGTTTATTACAGGGACAG
CAGAGATCCACTTTGGCGCCGGCTCGAGGGGGCCCGGGTGCAAAGATGGATAAAGTTTTAAACAGAGAGG
AATCTTTGCAGCTAATGGACCTTCTAGGTCTTGAAAGGAGTGGGAATTGGCTCCGGTGCCCGTCAGTGGG
CAGAGCGCACATCGCCCACAGTCCCCGAGAAGTTGGGGGGAGGGGTCGGCAATTGATCCGGTGCCTAGAG
AAGGTGGCGCGGGGTAAACTGGGAAAGTGATGTCGTGTACTGGCTCCGCCTTTTTCCCGAGGGTGGGGGA
GAACCGTATATAAGTGCAGTAGTCGCCGTGAACGTTCTTTTTCGCAACGGGTTTGCCGCCAGAACACAGG
TAAGTGCCGTGTGTGGTTCCCGCGGGCCTGGCCTCTTTACGGGTTATGGCCCTTGCGTGCCTTGAATTAC
TTCCACCTGGCTGCAGTACGTGATTCTTGATCCCGAGCTTCGGGTTGGAAGTGGGTGGGAGAGTTCGAGG
CCTTGCGCTTAAGGAGCCCCTTCGCCTCGTGCTTGAGTTGAGGCCTGGCCTGGGCGCTGGGGCCGCCGCG
TGCGAATCTGGTGGCACCTTCGCGCCTGTCTCGCTGCTTTCGATAAGTCTCTAGCCATTTAAAATTTTTG
ATGACCTGCTGCGACGCTTTTTTTCTGGCAAGATAGTCTTGTAAATGCGGGCCAAGATCTGCACACTGGT
ATTTCGGTTTTTGGGGCCGCGGGCGGCGACGGGGCCCGTGCGTCCCAGCGCACATGTTCGGCGAGGCGGG
GCCTGCGAGCGCGGCCACCGAGAATCGGACGGGGGTAGTCTCAAGCTGGCCGGCCTGCTCTGGTGCCTGG
CCTCGCGCCGCCGTGTATCGCCCCGCCCTGGGCGGCAAGGCTGGCCCGGTCGGCACCAGTTGCGTGAGCG
GAAAGATGGCCGCTTCCCGGCCCTGCTGCAGGGAGCTCAAAATGGAGGACGCGGCGCTCGGGAGAGCGGG
CGGGTGAGTCACCCACACAAAGGAAAAGGGCCTTTCCGTCCTCAGCCGTCGCTTCATGTGACTCCACGGA
GTACCGGGCGCCGTCCAGGCACCTCGATTAGTTCTCGAGCTTTTGGAGTACGTCGTCTTTAGGTTGGGGG
GAGGGGTTTTATGCGATGGAGTTTCCCCACACTGAGTGGGTGGAGACTGAAGTTAGGCCAGCTTGGCACT
TGATGTAATTCTCCTTGGAATTTGCCCTTTTTGAGTTTGGATCTTGGTTCATTCTCAAGCCTCAGACAGT
GGTTCAAAGTTTTTTTCTTCCATTTCAGGTGTCGTGACGTACGGCCACCATGACCGAGTACAAGCCCACG
GTGCGCCTCGCCACCCGCGACGACGTCCCCAGGGCCGTACGCACCCTCGCCGCCGCGTTCGCCGACTACC
CCGCCACGCGCCACACCGTCGATCCGGACCGCCACATCGAGCGGGTCACCGAGCTGCAAGAACTCTTCCT
CACGCGCGTCGGGCTCGACATCGGCAAGGTGTGGGTCGCGGACGACGGCGCCGCCGTGGCGGTCTGGACC
ACGCCGGAGAGCGTCGAAGCGGGGGCGGTGTTCGCCGAGATCGGCCCGCGCATGGCCGAGTTGAGCGGTT
CCCGGCTGGCCGCGCAGCAACAGATGGAAGGCCTCCTGGCGCCGCACCGGCCCAAGGAGCCCGCGTGGTT
CCTGGCCACCGTCGGAGTCTCGCCCGACCACCAGGGCAAGGGTCTGGGCAGCGCCGTCGTGCTCCCCGGA
GTGGAGGCGGCCGAGCGCGCCGGGGTGCCCGCCTTCCTGGAGACCTCCGCGCCCCGCAACCTCCCCTTCT
ACGAGCGGCTCGGCTTCACCGTCACCGCCGACGTCGAGGTGCCCGAAGGACCGCGCACCTGGTGCATGAC
CCGCAAGCCCGGTGCCTGAACGCGTTAAGTCGACAATCAACCTCTGGATTACAAAATTTGTGAAAGATTG
ACTGGTATTCTTAACTATGTTGCTCCTTTTACGCTATGTGGATACGCTGCTTTAATGCCTTTGTATCATG
CTATTGCTTCCCGTATGGCTTTCATTTTCTCCTCCTTGTATAAATCCTGGTTGCTGTCTCTTTATGAGGA
GTTGTGGCCCGTTGTCAGGCAACGTGGCGTGGTGTGCACTGTGTTTGCTGACGCAACCCCCACTGGTTGG
GGCATTGCCACCACCTGTCAGCTCCTTTCCGGGACTTTCGCTTTCCCCCTCCCTATTGCCACGGCGGAAC
TCATCGCCGCCTGCCTTGCCCGCTGCTGGACAGGGGCTCGGCTGTTGGGCACTGACAATTCCGTGGTGTT
GTCGGGGAAATCATCGTCCTTTCCTTGGCTGCTCGCCTGTGTTGCCACCTGGATTCTGCGCGGGACGTCC
TTCTGCTACGTCCCTTCGGCCCTCAATCCAGCGGACCTTCCTTCCCGCGGCCTGCTGCCGGCTCTGCGGC
CTCTTCCGCGTCTTCGCCTTCGCCCTCAGACGAGTCGGATCTCCCTTTGGGCCGCCTCCCCGCGTCGACT
TTAAGACCAATGACTTACAAGGCAGCTGTAGATCTTAGCCACTTTTTAAAAGAAAAGGGGGGACTGGAAG
GGCTAATTCACTCCCAACGAAGACAAGATCTGCTTTTTGCTTGTACTGGGTCTCTCTGGTTAGACCAGAT
CTGAGCCTGGGAGCTCTCTGGCTAACTAGGGAACCCACTGCTTAAGCCTCAATAAAGCTTGCCTTGAGTG
CTTCAAGTAGTGTGTGCCCGTCTGTTGTGTGACTCTGGTAACTAGAGATCCCTCAGACCCTTTTAGTCAG
TGTGGAAAATCTCTAGCAGTACGTATAGTAGTTCATGTCATCTTATTATTCAGTATTTATAACTTGCAAA
GAAATGAATATCAGAGAGTGAGAGGAACTTGTTTATTGCAGCTTATAATGGTTACAAATAAAGCAATAGC
ATCACAAATTTCACAAATAAAGCATTTTTTTCACTGCATTCTAGTTGTGGTTTGTCCAAACTCATCAATG
TATCTTATCATGTCTGGCTCTAGCTATCCCGCCCCTAACTCCGCCCATCCCGCCCCTAACTCCGCCCAGT
TCCGCCCATTCTCCGCCCCATGGCTGACTAATTTTTTTTATTTATGCAGAGGCCGAGGCCGCCTCGGCCT
CTGAGCTATTCCAGAAGTAGTGAGGAGGCTTTTTTGGAGGCCTAGGGACGTACCCAATTCGCCCTATAGT
GAGTCGTATTACGCGCGCTCACTGGCCGTCGTTTTACAACGTCGTGACTGGGAAAACCCTGGCGTTACCC
AACTTAATCGCCTTGCAGCACATCCCCCTTTCGCCAGCTGGCGTAATAGCGAAGAGGCCCGCACCGATCG
CCCTTCCCAACAGTTGCGCAGCCTGAATGGCGAATGGG
[124 nt withheld, positions 4099-4222]
C
[91 nt withheld, positions 4224-4314]
A
[49 nt withheld, positions 4316-4364]
CCTTTGACGTTGGAGTCCACGTTCTTT
[37 nt withheld, positions 4392-4428]
ACCCTATCTCGGTCTATTCTTTTGATTTATAAGGGATTTTGCCGATTTCGGCCTATTGGTTAAAAAATGA
GCTGATTTAACAAAAATTTAACGCGAATTTTAACAAAATATTAACGCTTACAATTTAGGTGGCACTTTTC
GGGGAAATGTGCGCGGAACCCCTATTTGTTTATTTTTCTAAATACATTCAAATATGTATCCGCTCATGAG
ACAATAACCCTGATAAATGCTTCAATAATATTGAAAAAGGAAGAGTATGAGTATTCAACATTTCCGTGTC
GCCCTTATTCCCTTTTTTGCGGCATTTTGCCTTCCTGTTTTTGCTCACCCAGAAACGCTGGTGAAAGTAA
AAGATGCTGAAGATCAGTTGGGTGCACGAGTGGGTTACATCGAACTGGATCTCAACAGCGGTAAGATCCT
TGAGAGTTTTCGCCCCGAAGAACGTTTTCCAATGATGAGCACTTTTAAAGTTCTGCTATGTGGCGCGGTA
TTATCCCGTATTGACGCCGGGCAAGAGCAACTCGGTCGCCGCATACACTATTCTCAGAATGACTTGGTTG
AGTACTCACCAGTCACAGAAAAGCATCTTACGGATGGCATGACAGTAAGAGAATTATGCAGTGCTGCCAT
AACCATGAGTGATAACACTGCGGCCAACTTACTTCTGACAACGATCGGAGGACCGAAGGAGCTAACCGCT
TTTTTGCACAACATGGGGGATCATGTAACTCGCCTTGATCGTTGGGAACCGGAGCTGAATGAAGCCATAC
CAAACGACGAGCGTGACACCACGATGCCTGTAGCAATGGCAACAACGTTGCGCAAACTATTAACTGGCGA
ACTACTTACTCTAGCTTCCCGGCAACAATTAATAGACTGGATGGAGGCGGATAAAGTTGCAGGACCACTT
CTGCGCTCGGCCCTTCCGGCTGGCTGGTTTATTGCTGATAAATCTGGAGCCGGTGAGCGTGGGTCTCGCG
GTATCATTGCAGCACTGGGGCCAGATGGTAAGCCCTCCCGTATCGTAGTTATCTACACGACGGGGAGTCA
GGCAACTATGGATGAACGAAATAGACAGATCGCTGAGATAGGTGCCTCACTGATTAAGCATTGGTAACTG
TCAGACCAAGTTTACTCATATATACTTTAGATTGATTTAAAACTTCATTTTTAATTTAAAAGGATCTAGG
TGAAGATCCTTTTTGATAATCTCATGACCAAAATCCCTTAACGTGAGTTTTCGTTCCACTGAGCGTCAGA
CCCCGTAGAAAAGATCAAAGGATCTTCTTGAGATCCTTTTTTTCTGCGCGTAATCTGCTGCTTGCAAACA
AAAAAACCACCGCTACCAGCGGTGGTTTGTTTGCCGGATCAAGAGCTACCAACTCTTTTTCCGAAGGTAA
CTGGCTTCAGCAGAGCGCAGATACCAAATACTGTTCTTCTAGTGTAGCCGTAGTTAGGCCACCACTTCAA
GAACTCTGTAGCACCGCCTACATACCTCGCTCTGCTAATCCTGTTACCAGTGGCTGCTGCCAGTGGCGAT
AAGTCGTGTCTTACCGGGTTGGACTCAAGACGATAGTTACCGGATAAGGCGCAGCGGTCGGGCTGAACGG
GGGGTTCGTGCACACAGCCCAGCTTGGAGCGAACGACCTACACCGAACTGAGATACCTACAGCGTGAGCT
ATGAGAAAGCGCCACGCTTCCCGAAGGGAGAAAGGCGGACAGGTATCCGGTAAGCGGCAGGGTCGGAACA
GGAGAGCGCACGAGGGAGCTTCCAGGGGGAAACGCCTGGTATCTTTATAGTCCTGTCGGGTTTCGCCACC
TCTGACTTGAGCGTCGATTTTTGTGATGCTCGTCAGGGGGGCGGAGCCTATGGAAAAACGCCAGCAACGC
GGCCTTTTTACGGTTCCTGGCCTTTTGCTGGCCTTTTGCTCACATGTTCTTTCCTGCGTTATCCCCTGAT
TCTGTGGATAACCGTATTACCGCCTTTGAGTGAGCTGATACCGCTCGCCGCAGCCGAACGACCGAGCGCA
GCGAGTCAGTGAGCGAGGAAGCGGAAGAGCGCCCAATACGCAAACCGCCTCTCCCCGCGCGTTGGCCGAT
TCATTAATGCAGCTGGCACGACAGGTTTCCCGACTGGAAAGCGGGCAGTGAGCGCAACGCAATTAATGTG
AGTTAGCTCACTCATTAGGCACCCCAGGCTTTACACTTTATGCTTCCGGCTCGTATGTTGTGTGGAATTG
TGAGCGGATAACAATTTCACACAGGAAACAGCTATGACCATGATTACGCCAAGCGCGCAATTAACCCTCA
CTAAAGGGAACAAAAGCTGGAGCTGCAAGCTTAATGTAGTCTTATGCAATACTCTTGTAGTCTTGCAACA
TGGTAACGATGAGTTAGCAACATGCCTTACAAGGAGAGAAAAAGCACCGTGCATGCCGATTGGTGGAAGT
AAGGTGGTACGATCGTGCCTTATTAGGAAGGCAACAGACGGGTCTGACATGGATTGGACGAACCACTGAA
TTGCCGCATTGCAGAGATATTGTATTTAAGTGCCTAGCTCGATACATAAACGGGTCTCTCTGGTTAGACC
AGATCTGAGCCTGGGAGCTCTCTGGCTAACTAGGGAACCCACTGCTTAAGCCTCAATAAAGCTTGCCTTG
AGTGCTTCAAGTAGTGTGTGCCCGTCTGTTGTGTGACTCTGGTAACTAGAGATCCCTCAGACCCTTTTAG
TCAGTGTGGAAAATCTCTAGCAGTGGCGCCCGAACAGGGACTTGAAAGCGAAAGGGAAACCAGAGGAGCT
CTCTCGACGCAGGACTCGGCTTGCTGAAGCGCGCACGGCAAGAGGCGAGGGGCGGCGACTGGTGAGTACG
CCAAAAATTTTGACTAGCGGAGGCTAGAAGGAGAGAGATGGGTGCGAGAGCGTCAGTATTAAGCGGGGGA
GAATTAGATCGCGATGGGAAAAAATTCGGTTAAGGCCAGGGGGAAAGAAAAAATATAAATTAAAACATAT
AGTATGGGCAAGCAGGGAGCTAGAACGATTCGCAGTTAATCCTGGCCTGTTAGAAACATCAGAAGGCTGT
AGACAAATACTGGGACAGCTACAACCATCCCTTCAGACAGGATCAGAAGAACTTAGATCATTATATAATA
CAGTAGCAACCCTCTATTGTGTGCATCAAAGGATAGAGATAAAAGACACCAAGGAAGCTTTAGACAAGAT
AGAGGAAGAGCAAAACAAAAGTAAGACCACCGCACAGCAAGCGGCCGCTGATCTTCAGACCTGGAGGAGG
AGATATGAGGGACAATTGGAGAAGTGAATTATATAAATATAAAGTAGTAAAAATTGAACCATTAGGAGTA
GCACCCACCAAGGCAAAGAGAAGAGTGGTGCAGAGAGAAAAAAGAGCAGTGGGAATAGGAGCTTTGTTCC
TTGGGTTCTTGGGAGCAGCAGGAAGCACTATGGGCGCAGCGTCAATGACGCTGACGGTACAGGCCAGACA
ATTATTGTCTGGTATAGTGCAGCAGCAGAACAATTTGCTGAGGGCTATTGAGGCGCAACAGCATCTGTTG
CAACTCACAGTCTGGGGCATCAAGCAGCTCCAGGCAAGAATCCTGGCTGTGGAAAGATACCTAAAGGATC
AACAGCTCCTGGGGATTTGGGGTTGCTCTGGAAAACTCATTTGCACCACTGCTGTGCCTTGGAATGCTAG
TTGGAGTAATAAATCTCTGGAACAGATTTGGAATCACACGACCTGGATGGAGTGGGACAGAGAAATTAAC
AATTACACAAGCTTAATACACTCCTTAATTGAAGAATCGCAAAACCAGCAAGAAAAGAATGAACAAGAAT
TATTGGAATTAGATAAATGGGCAAGTTTGTGGAATTGGTTTAACA
Features (pLannotate 1.2.2; 29 found; start..end, strand, type, name):
      3..158     +  CDS            env (fragment): ENV_HV1H2 - Experimental evidence at protein level: Swiss-Prot protein existence level 1. [Transmembrane protein gp41]: Acts as a class I viral fusion protein. Under the current model, the protein has at least 3 conformational states: pre-fusion native state, pre-hairpin intermediate state, and post-fusion hairpin state. During fusion of viral and target intracellular membranes, the coiled coil regions (heptad repeats) assume a trimer-of-hairpins structure, positioning the fusion peptide in close proximity to the C-terminal region of the ectodomain. The formation of this structure appears to d
    162..402     +  promoter       U6 promoter: RNA polymerase III promoter for human U6 snRNA
    432..507     +  misc_RNA       gRNA scaffold: guide RNA scaffold for the Streptococcus pyogenes CRISPR/Cas9 system
    563..680     +  misc_feature   cPPT/CTS: central polypurine tract and central termination sequence of HIV-1
    746..812     +  CDS            small t antigen (fragment): SV40 (simian virus 40) small t antigen
    838..1049    +  promoter       EF-1α core promoter: core promoter for human elongation factor EF-1α
   1050..1988    +  intron         EF-1α intron A: intron upstream of the start codon of human EF-1α
   2010..2609    +  CDS            PuroR (fragment): puromycin N-acetyltransferase; pac from Streptomyces; confers resistance to puromycin
   2625..3213    +  misc_feature   WPRE: woodchuck hepatitis virus posttranscriptional regulatory element
   3264..3283    +  misc_feature   cPPT/CTS (fragment): central polypurine tract and central termination sequence of HIV-1
   3285..3518    +  LTR            3' LTR (ΔU3): self-inactivating 3' long terminal repeat (LTR) from HIV-1
   3596..3717    +  polyA_signal   SV40 poly(A) signal: SV40 polyadenylation signal
   3757..3892    +  rep_origin     SV40 ori: SV40 origin of replication
   3913..3931    -  promoter       T7 promoter: promoter for bacteriophage T7 RNA polymerase
   3939..4094    +  CDS            lacZα (fragment): LacZα fragment of β-galactosidase; lacZ fragment
   4099..4527    +  rep_origin     f1 ori (sequence partly withheld): f1 bacteriophage origin of replication; arrow indicates direction of (+) strand synthesis
   4580..4684    +  promoter       AmpR promoter: bla
   4685..5545    +  CDS            AmpR: β-lactamase; bla; confers resistance to ampicillin, carbenicillin, and related antibiotics
   5716..6304    +  rep_origin     ori: high-copy-number ColE1/pMB1/pBR322/pUC origin of replication
   6487..6579    +  CDS            lacI (fragment): lac repressor; lacI; The lac repressor binds to the lac operator to inhibit transcription in E. coli. This inhibition can be relieved by adding lactose or isopropyl-β-D-thiogalactopyranoside (IPTG).
   6592..6613    +  protein_bind   CAP binding site: CAP binding activates transcription in the presence of cAMP. E. coli catabolite activator protein
   6628..6658    +  promoter       lac promoter: promoter for the E. coli lac operon
   6666..6682    +  protein_bind   lac operator: The lac repressor binds to the lac operator to inhibit transcription in E. coli. This inhibition can be relieved by adding lactose or isopropyl-β-D-thiogalactopyranoside (IPTG). lac repressor encoded by lacI
   6727..6745    +  promoter       T3 promoter: promoter for bacteriophage T3 RNA polymerase
   6773..6999    +  promoter       RSV promoter: Rous sarcoma virus enhancer/promoter
   7000..7180    +  LTR            5' LTR (truncated): truncated 5' long terminal repeat (LTR) from HIV-1
   7227..7352    +  misc_feature   HIV-1 Ψ: packaging signal of human immunodeficiency virus type 1
   7336..7699    +  CDS            HIV-1 gag (fragment): gag protein from human immunodeficiency virus 1; gag
   7845..8078    +  misc_feature   RRE: The Rev response element (RRE) of HIV-1 allows for Rev-dependent mRNA export from the nucleus to the cytoplasm.
