[The description below was written by a language model from this plasmid's Addgene catalogue record and pLannotate feature annotations shown in this document.]
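Description:
pXPR_003 sgGPAA1 guide 2 is a lentiviral single-guide RNA expression plasmid built on the pXPR_003 backbone and intended for CRISPR knockout of human GPAA1 (also known as GAA1 or hGAA1). It is propagated in E. coli through a high-copy ColE1/pUC-type origin with ampicillin selection from the bla gene. The backbone also carries an f1 origin, remnants of a lac region, and T3 and T7 promoters. The annotated 8,323 nt sequence shows a third-generation, self-inactivating transfer vector. An RSV promoter fused to a truncated HIV-1 5' LTR drives genomic RNA production in packaging cells. It is followed by the Ψ packaging signal with a gag fragment, the Rev response element, an env fragment, a cPPT/CTS element, and a ΔU3 3' LTR that disables LTR promoter activity after integration. An SV40 poly(A) signal and SV40 origin lie downstream of the 3' LTR.

The payload consists of two expression units. A human U6 RNA polymerase III promoter transcribes the GPAA1-targeting spacer joined to the Streptococcus pyogenes Cas9 guide RNA scaffold. The spacer sits in the short gap between these two annotated features. Downstream, the EF-1α core promoter with its intron A drives puromycin N-acetyltransferase, allowing selection of transduced mammalian cells, and a WPRE enhances transcript expression. No Cas9 coding sequence is annotated, so the nuclease must be supplied separately, for example from cells already expressing Cas9. The cloning sites used to insert the guide are not recorded. The associated publication concerns tumor cell resistance to CAR T cell therapy in pancreatic cancer, so this construct was probably used to disrupt GPAA1 in that setting.
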