Addgene plasmid #193609: pXPR_003 sgGPAA1 guide 2
Purpose: GPAA1 knockout
Depositing lab: William Hahn. Depositing organization: Dana-Farber Cancer Institute. Publication: Systematic interrogation of tumor cell resistance to CAR T cell therapy in pancreatic cancer. Hagel KR, Arafeh R, Gang S, Arnoff TE, Larson RC, Doench JG, Mathewson ND, Wucherpfennig KW, Maus MV, Hahn WC. Cancer Res. 2022 Dec 22:CAN-22-2245. doi: 10.1158/0008-5472.CAN-22-2245. PubMed 36548402.
Backbone
  Vector backbone: pXPR_003
  Vector type: Lentiviral
  Selectable markers: Puromycin
Growth in bacteria
  Bacterial resistance: Ampicillin, 100 μg/mL
  Growth temperature: 30°C
  Growth strain: NEB Stable
  Copy number: High Copy
Gene/Insert
  Gene/Insert name: sgGPAA1 guide 2
  gRNA/shRNA sequence: CCTGGCTTGAACGGACGATG
  Species: H. sapiens (human)
  Entrez Gene: GPAA1 (a.k.a. GAA1, hGAA1)
  Cloning method: Restriction Enzyme; 5′ cloning site Unknown (unknown if destroyed); 3′ cloning site Unknown (unknown if destroyed)
Terms and licenses: Academic/Nonprofit Terms; Industry Terms: Not Available to Industry
How to cite: pXPR_003 sgGPAA1 guide 2 was a gift from William Hahn (Addgene plasmid # 193609 ; http://n2t.net/addgene:193609 ; RRID:Addgene_193609)
